>Addgene plasmid #191219 | pLD-puro-Cc-SARS-CoV-2_Spike_Delta-VA | addgene full sequence | sequence record 422106 | Addgene NGS Result
AGGAGCTTTGTTCCTTGGGTTCTTGGGAGCAGCAGGAAGCACTATGGGCGCAGCGTCAATGACGCTGACG
GTACAGGCCAGACAATTATTGTCTGGTATAGTGCAGCAGCAGAACAATTTGCTGAGGGCTATTGAGGCGC
AACAGCATCTGTTGCAACTCACAGTCTGGGGCATCAAGCAGCTCCAGGCAAGAATCCTGGCTGTGGAAAG
ATACCTAAAGGATCAACAGCTCCTGGGGATTTGGGGTTGCTCTGGAAAACTCATTTGCACCACTGCTGTG
CCTTGGAATGCTAGTTGGAGTAATAAATCTCTGGAACAGATTTGGAATCACACGACCTGGATGGAGTGGG
ACAGAGAAATTAACAATTACACAAGCTTAATACACTCCTTAATTGAAGAATCGCAAAACCAGCAAGAAAA
GAATGAACAAGAATTATTGGAATTAGATAAATGGGCAAGTTTGTGGAATTGGTTTAACATAACAAATTGG
CTGTGGTATATAAAATTATTCATAATGATAGTAGGAGGCTTGGTAGGTTTAAGAATAGTTTTTGCTGTAC
TTTCTATAGTGAATAGAGTTAGGCAGGGATATTCACCATTATCGTTTCAGACCCACCTCCCAACCCCGAG
GGGACCCGACAGGCCCGAAGGAATAGAAGAAGAAGGTGGAGAGAGAGACAGAGACAGATCCATTCGATTA
GTGAACGGATCTCGACGGTATCGATCACGAGACTAGCCTCGAGCGGCCGCCCCCTTCACCGAGGGCCTAT
TTCCCATGATTCCTTCATATTTGCATATACGATACAAGGCTGTTAGAGAGATAATTGGAATTAATTTGAC
TGTAAACACAAAGATATTAGTACAAAATACGTGACGTAGAAAGTAATAATTTCTTGGGTAGTTTGCAGTT
TTAAAATTATGTTTTAAAATGGACTATCATATGCCAAGTACGCCCCCTATTGACGTCAATGACGGTAAAT
GGCCCGCCTGGCATTATGCCCAGTACATGACCTTATGGGACTTTCCTACTTGGCAGTACATCTACGTATT
AGTCATCGCTATTACCATGGTGATGCGGTTTTGGCAGTACATCAATGGGCGTGGATAGCGGTTTGACTCA
CGGGGATTTCCAAGTCTCCACCCCATTGACGTCAATGGGAGTTTGTTTTGGCACCAAAATCAACGGGACT
TTCCAAAATGTCGTAACAACTCCGCCCCATTGACGCAAATGGGCGGTAGGCGTGTACGGTGGGAGGTCTA
TATAAGCAGAGCTCGTTTAGTGAACCGTCAGATCGCCTGGAGACGCCATCCACGCTGTACGCGTACAAGT
TTGTACAAAAAAGTTGGCATGTTCGTGTTCCTGGTGCTGCTGCCACTGGTGAGCTCCCAGTGCGTGAACC
TGCGGACCAGAACCCAGCTGCCACCTGCCTACACCAACTCCTTCACCAGGGGCGTGTACTACCCAGACAA
GGTGTTCAGATCCAGCGTGCTGCACTCTACCCAGGACCTGTTCCTGCCATTCTTCTCTAACGTGACCTGG
TTCCACGCCATCCACGTGTCTGGAACCAACGGCACCAAGAGATTCGACAACCCAGTGCTGCCATTCAACG
ACGGCGTGTACTTCGCTTCTATCGAGAAGTCTAACATCATCAGGGGTTGGATCTTCGGAACCACCCTGGA
CTCTAAGACCCAGTCTCTGCTGATCGTGAACAACGCTACCAACGTGGTGATCAAGGTGTGCGAGTTCCAG
TTCTGCAACGACCCATTCCTGGACGTGTACTACCACAAGAACAACAAGTCTTGGATGGAAAGCGGCGTGT
ACAGCTCTGCTAACAACTGCACCTTCGAGTACGTGTCTCAGCCTTTCCTGATGGACCTGGAAGGAAAGCA
GGGAAACTTCAAGAACCTGAGAGAGTTCGTGTTCAAGAACATCGACGGTTACTTCAAGATATACAGCAAG
CACACCCCAATCAACCTGGTGAGGGACCTGCCACAGGGTTTCTCTGCTCTGGAGCCCCTGGTGGACCTGC
CAATCGGCATCAACATCACCAGGTTCCAGACCCTGCTGGCTCTGCACAGGTCTTACCTGACCCCAGGCGA
CAGCAGCTCTGGATGGACCGCCGGCGCCGCTGCTTACTACGTGGGATACCTGCAGCCAAGGACCTTCCTG
CTGAAGTACAACGAAAACGGCACCATCACCGACGCCGTGGACTGCGCTCTGGACCCACTGTCTGAGACCA
AGTGCACCCTGAAGTCTTTCACCGTGGAAAAGGGAATCTACCAGACCAGCAACTTCCGC
[654 nt withheld, positions 2300-2953]
TGCGTGAACTTCAACTTCAACGGACTGACCGGAACCGGAGTGCTGACCGAATCCAACAAGAAGTTCCTGC
CTTTCCAGCAGTTCGGTAGAGACATCGCCGACACCACCGACGCTGTGAGAGACCCACAGACCCTGGAAAT
CCTGGACATCACCCCCTGCTCTTTCGGAGGAGTGAGCGTGATCACCCCAGGAACCAACACCTCCAACCAG
GTGGCCGTGCTGTACCAGGGCGTGAACTGCACCGAAGTGCCAGTGGCCATCCACGCTGACCAGCTGACCC
CAACCTGGAGAGTGTACAGCACCGGATCTAACGTGTTCCAGACCCGTGCCGGCTGCCTGATCGGAGCCGA
GCACGTGAACAACTCCTACGAATGCGACATCCCAATCGGAGCTGGCATCTGCGCTTCTTACCAGACCCAG
ACCAACAGCCGGAGAAGGGCCAGATCCGTGGCCTCTCAGAGCATCATCGCCTACACCATGAGCCTGGGCG
CTGAAAACAGCGTGGCTTACAGCAACAACTCTATCGCCATCCCAACCAACTTCACCATCTCTGTGACCAC
CGAAATCCTGCCAGTGAGCATGACCAAGACCAGCGTGGACTGCACCATGTACATCTGCGGAGACTCTACC
GAATGCTCTAACCTGCTGCTGCAGTACGGCAGCTTCTGCACCCAGCTGAACCGCGCTCTGACCGGAATCG
CTGTGGAGCAGGACAAGAACACCCAGGAAGTGTTCGCTCAGGTGAAGCAGATATACAAGACCCCACCTAT
CAAGGACTTCGGAGGATTCAACTTCTCTCAGATCCTGCCCGACCCATCTAAGCCCTCTAAGAGGTCTTTC
ATCGAAGACCTGCTGTTCAACAAGGTGACCCTGGCCGACGCCGGTTTCATCAAGCAGTACGGTGACTGCC
TGGGAGACATCTCCGGAATCAACGCCTCTGTGGTGAACATCCAGAAGGAAATCGACAGACTGAACGAGGT
GGCCAAGAACCTGAACGAATCTCTGATCGACCTGCAGGAACTGGGAAAGTACGAGCAGTACATCAAGTGG
CCCTGGTACATCTGGCTGGGTTTCATCGCTGGTCTGATCGCTATCGTGATGGTGACCATCATGCTGTGCT
GCATGACCTCTTGCTGCTCTTGCCTGAAGGGATGCTGCTCTTGCGGATCTTGCTGCAAGTTCGACGAGGA
CGACTCCGAGCCTGTGCTGAAGGGTGTGAAGCTGCACTACACCTACCCAACTTTCTTGTACAAAGTGGTT
GATTCTAGAGCGATCGCCAGAGAGCTGTTCAACCTGCTGGGCGAGAACCAGCCCCCCGTGGTGATCAAGG
CGATCGCCTGGAGCCACCCTCAGTTCGAGAAGGGAGGAGGAAGCGGCGGAGGCAGCGGAGGAGGAAGCTG
GAGCCACCCGCAGTTCGAGAAAGGCGGAAGCGGCCATCACCATCACCATCACCCTGCAGGAGAAAATCTG
TACTTCCAGGGGAGAGGAGGCAGCGAGAACCTGTACTTTCAGGGGCCTGCAGGAAGAGACTACAAAGACC
ATGACGGTGATTATAAAGATCATGACATCGATTACAAGGATGACGATGACAAGTAGTTCGAATTCTCGAC
CTCGAGACAAATGGCAGTATTCATCCACAATTTTAAAAGAAAAGGGGGGATTGGGGGGTACAGTGCAGGG
GAAAGAATAGTAGACATAATAGCAACAGACATACAAACTAAAGAATTACAAAAACAAATTACAAAAATTC
AAAATTTTCGGGTTTATTACAGGGACAGCAGAGATCCACTTTGGCCGCGGCTCGAGGGGGTTGGGGTTGC
GCCTTTTCCAAGGCAGCCCTGGGTTTGCGCAGGGACGCGGCTGCTCTGGGCGTGGTTCCGGGAAACGCAG
CGGCGCCGACCCTGGGTCTCGCACATTCTTCACGTCCGTTCGCAGCGTCACCCGGATCTTCGCCGCTACC
CTTGTGGGCCCCCCGGCGACGCTTCCTGCTCCGCCCCTAAGTCGGGAAGGTTCCTTGCGGTTCGCGGCGT
GCCGGACGTGACAAACGGAAGCCGCACGTCTCACTAGTACCCTCGCAGACGGACAGCGCCAGGGAGCAAT
GGCAGCGCGCCGACCGCGATGGGCTGTGGCCAATAGCGGCTGCTCAGCAGGGCGCGCCGAGAGCAGCGGC
CGGGAAGGGGCGGTGCGGGAGGCGGGGTGTGGGGCGGTAGTGTGGGCCCTGTTCCTGCCCGCGCGGTGTT
CCGCATTCTGCAAGCCTCCGGAGCGCACGTCGGCAGTCGGCTCCCTCGTTGACCGAATCACCGACCTCTC
TCCCCAGGGGGATCCACCGGAGCTTACCATGACCGAGTACAAGCCCACGGTGCGCCTCGCCACCCGCGAC
GACGTCCCCAGGGCCGTACGCACCCTCGCCGCCGCGTTCGCCGACTACCCCGCCACGCGCCACACCGTCG
ATCCGGACCGCCACATCGAGCGGGTCACCGAGCTGCAAGAACTCTTCCTCACGCGCGTCGGGCTCGACAT
CGGCAAGGTGTGGGTCGCGGACGACGGCGCCGCGGTGGCGGTCTGGACCACGCCGGAGAGCGTCGAAGCG
GGGGCGGTGTTCGCCGAGATCGGCCCGCGCATGGCCGAGTTGAGCGGTTCCCGGCTGGCCGCGCAGCAAC
AGATGGAAGGCCTCCTGGCGCCGCACCGGCCCAAGGAGCCCGCGTGGTTCCTGGCCACCGTCGGCGTCTC
GCCCGACCACCAGGGCAAGGGTCTGGGCAGCGCCGTCGTGCTCCCCGGAGTGGAGGCGGCCGAGCGCGCC
GGGGTGCCCGCCTTCCTGGAGACCTCCGCGCCCCGCAACCTCCCCTTCTACGAGCGGCTCGGCTTCACCG
TCACCGCCGACGTCGAGGTGCCCGAAGGACCGCGCACCTGGTGCATGACCCGCAAGCCCGGTGCCTGACG
CCCGCCCCACGACCCGCAGCGCCCGACCGAAAGGAGCGCACGACCCCATGCATCGGTACCTTTAAGACCA
ATGACTTACAAGGCAGCTGTAGATCTTAGCCACTTTTTAAAAGAAAAGGGGGGACTGGAAGGGCTAATTC
ACTCCCAACGAAGACAAGATCTGCTTTTTGCTTGTACTGGGTCTCTCTGGTTAGACCAGATCTGAGCCTG
GGAGCTCTCTGGCTAACTAGGGAACCCACTGCTTAAGCCTCAATAAAGCTTGCCTTGAGTGCTTCAAGTA
GTGTGTGCCCGTCTGTTGTGTGACTCTGGTAACTAGAGATCCCTCAGACCCTTTTAGTCAGTGTGGAAAA
TCTCTAGCAGTAGTAGTTCATGTCATCTTATTATTCAGTATTTATAACTTGCAAAGAAATGAATATCAGA
GAGTGAGAGGAACTTGTTTATTGCAGCTTATAATGGTTACAAATAAAGCAATAGCATCACAAATTTCACA
AATAAAGCATTTTTTTCACTGCATTCTAGTTGTGGTTTGTCCAAACTCATCAATGTATCTTATCATGTCT
GGCTCTAGCTATCCCGCCCCTAACTCCGCCCATCCCGCCCCTAACTCCGCCCAGTTCCGCCCATTCTCCG
CCCCATGGCTGACTAATTTTTTTTATTTATGCAGAGGCCGAGGCCGCCTCGGCCTCTGAGCTATTCCAGA
AGTAGTGAGGAGGCTTTTTTGGAGGCCTAGGGACGTACCCAATTCGCCCTATAGTGAGTCGTATTACGCG
CGCTCACTGGCCGTCGTTTTACAACGTCGTGACTGGGAAAACCCTGGCGTTACCCAACTTAATCGCCTTG
CAGCACATCCCCCTTTCGCCAGCTGGCGTAATAGCGAAGAGGCCCGCACCGATCGCCCTTCCCAACAGTT
GCGCAGCCTGAATGGCGAATGGG
[124 nt withheld, positions 6827-6950]
C
[91 nt withheld, positions 6952-7042]
A
[49 nt withheld, positions 7044-7092]
CCTTTGACGTTGGAGTCCACGTTCTTT
[37 nt withheld, positions 7120-7156]
ACCCTATCTCGGTCTATTCTTTTGATTTATAAGGGATTTTGCCGATTTCGGCCTATTGGTTAAAAAATGA
GCTGATTTAACAAAAATTTAACGCGAATTTTAACAAAATATTAACGCTTACAATTTAGGTGGCACTTTTC
GGGGAAATGTGCGCGGAACCCCTATTTGTTTATTTTTCTAAATACATTCAAATATGTATCCGCTCATGAG
ACAATAACCCTGATAAATGCTTCAATAATATTGAAAAAGGAAGAGTATGAGTATTCAACATTTCCGTGTC
GCCCTTATTCCCTTTTTTGCGGCATTTTGCCTTCCTGTTTTTGCTCACCCAGAAACGCTGGTGAAAGTAA
AAGATGCTGAAGATCAGTTGGGTGCACGAGTGGGTTACATCGAACTGGATCTCAACAGCGGTAAGATCCT
TGAGAGTTTTCGCCCCGAAGAACGTTTTCCAATGATGAGCACTTTTAAAGTTCTGCTATGTGGCGCGGTA
TTATCCCGTATTGACGCCGGGCAAGAGCAACTCGGTCGCCGCATACACTATTCTCAGAATGACTTGGTTG
AGTACTCACCAGTCACAGAAAAGCATCTTACGGATGGCATGACAGTAAGAGAATTATGCAGTGCTGCCAT
AACCATGAGTGATAACACTGCGGCCAACTTACTTCTGACAACGATCGGAGGACCGAAGGAGCTAACCGCT
TTTTTGCACAACATGGGGGATCATGTAACTCGCCTTGATCGTTGGGAACCGGAGCTGAATGAAGCCATAC
CAAACGACGAGCGTGACACCACGATGCCTGTAGCAATGGCAACAACGTTGCGCAAACTATTAACTGGCGA
ACTACTTACTCTAGCTTCCCGGCAACAATTAATAGACTGGATGGAGGCGGATAAAGTTGCAGGACCACTT
CTGCGCTCGGCCCTTCCGGCTGGCTGGTTTATTGCTGATAAATCTGGAGCCGGTGAGCGTGGGTCTCGCG
GTATCATTGCAGCACTGGGGCCAGATGGTAAGCCCTCCCGTATCGTAGTTATCTACACGACGGGGAGTCA
GGCAACTATGGATGAACGAAATAGACAGATCGCTGAGATAGGTGCCTCACTGATTAAGCATTGGTAACTG
TCAGACCAAGTTTACTCATATATACTTTAGATTGATTTAAAACTTCATTTTTAATTTAAAAGGATCTAGG
TGAAGATCCTTTTTGATAATCTCATGACCAAAATCCCTTAACGTGAGTTTTCGTTCCACTGAGCGTCAGA
CCCCGTAGAAAAGATCAAAGGATCTTCTTGAGATCCTTTTTTTCTGCGCGTAATCTGCTGCTTGCAAACA
AAAAAACCACCGCTACCAGCGGTGGTTTGTTTGCCGGATCAAGAGCTACCAACTCTTTTTCCGAAGGTAA
CTGGCTTCAGCAGAGCGCAGATACCAAATACTGTTCTTCTAGTGTAGCCGTAGTTAGGCCACCACTTCAA
GAACTCTGTAGCACCGCCTACATACCTCGCTCTGCTAATCCTGTTACCAGTGGCTGCTGCCAGTGGCGAT
AAGTCGTGTCTTACCGGGTTGGACTCAAGACGATAGTTACCGGATAAGGCGCAGCGGTCGGGCTGAACGG
GGGGTTCGTGCACACAGCCCAGCTTGGAGCGAACGACCTACACCGAACTGAGATACCTACAGCGTGAGCT
ATGAGAAAGCGCCACGCTTCCCGAAGGGAGAAAGGCGGACAGGTATCCGGTAAGCGGCAGGGTCGGAACA
GGAGAGCGCACGAGGGAGCTTCCAGGGGGAAACGCCTGGTATCTTTATAGTCCTGTCGGGTTTCGCCACC
TCTGACTTGAGCGTCGATTTTTGTGATGCTCGTCAGGGGGGCGGAGCCTATGGAAAAACGCCAGCAACGC
GGCCTTTTTACGGTTCCTGGCCTTTTGCTGGCCTTTTGCTCACATGTTCTTTCCTGCGTTATCCCCTGAT
TCTGTGGATAACCGTATTACCGCCTTTGAGTGAGCTGATACCGCTCGCCGCAGCCGAACGACCGAGCGCA
GCGAGTCAGTGAGCGAGGAAGCGGAAGAGCGCCCAATACGCAAACCGCCTCTCCCCGCGCGTTGGCCGAT
TCATTAATGCAGCTGGCACGACAGGTTTCCCGACTGGAAAGCGGGCAGTGAGCGCAACGCAATTAATGTG
AGTTAGCTCACTCATTAGGCACCCCAGGCTTTACACTTTATGCTTCCGGCTCGTATGTTGTGTGGAATTG
TGAGCGGATAACAATTTCACACAGGAAACAGCTATGACCATGATTACGCCAAGCGCGCAATTAACCCTCA
CTAAAGGGAACAAAAGCTGGAGCTGCAAGCTTAATGTAGTCTTATGCAATACTCTTGTAGTCTTGCAACA
TGGTAACGATGAGTTAGCAACATGCCTTACAAGGAGAGAAAAAGCACCGTGCATGCCGATTGGTGGAAGT
AAGGTGGTACGATCGTGCCTTATTAGGAAGGCAACAGACGGGTCTGACATGGATTGGACGAACCACTGAA
TTGCCGCATTGCAGAGATATTGTATTTAAGTGCCTAGCTCGATACATAAACGGGTCTCTCTGGTTAGACC
AGATCTGAGCCTGGGAGCTCTCTGGCTAACTAGGGAACCCACTGCTTAAGCCTCAATAAAGCTTGCCTTG
AGTGCTTCAAGTAGTGTGTGCCCGTCTGTTGTGTGACTCTGGTAACTAGAGATCCCTCAGACCCTTTTAG
TCAGTGTGGAAAATCTCTAGCAGTGGCGCCCGAACAGGGACTTGAAAGCGAAAGGGAAACCAGAGGAGCT
CTCTCGACGCAGGACTCGGCTTGCTGAAGCGCGCACGGCAAGAGGCGAGGGGCGGCGACTGGTGAGTACG
CCAAAAATTTTGACTAGCGGAGGCTAGAAGGAGAGAGATGGGTGCGAGAGCGTCAGTATTAAGCGGGGGA
GAATTAGATCGCGATGGGAAAAAATTCGGTTAAGGCCAGGGGGAAAGAAAAAATATAAATTAAAACATAT
AGTATGGGCAAGCAGGGAGCTAGAACGATTCGCAGTTAATCCTGGCCTGTTAGAAACATCAGAAGGCTGT
AGACAAATACTGGGACAGCTACAACCATCCCTTCAGACAGGATCAGAAGAACTTAGATCATTATATAATA
CAGTAGCAACCCTCTATTGTGTGCATCAAAGGATAGAGATAAAAGACACCAAGGAAGCTTTAGACAAGAT
AGAGGAAGAGCAAAACAAAAGTAAGACCACCGCACAGCAAGCGGCCGCTGATCTTCAGACCTGGAGGAGG
AGATATGAGGGACAATTGGAGAAGTGAATTATATAAATATAAAGTAGTAAAAATTGAACCATTAGGAGTA
GCACCCACCAAGGCAAAGAGAAGAGTGGTGCAGAGAGAAAAAAGAGCAGTGGGAAT
Features (pLannotate 1.2.2; 33 found; start..end, strand, type, name):
      1..234     +  misc_feature   RRE: The Rev response element (RRE) of HIV-1 allows for Rev-dependent mRNA export from the nucleus to the cytoplasm.
    611..711     +  CDS            Rev (fragment): human immunodeficiency virus 1 (HIV-1) Rev protein; rev; enhances nuclear export of unspliced and incompletely spliced viral mRNAs
    761..944     +  promoter       U6 promoter (fragment): RNA polymerase III promoter for human U6 snRNA
    935..1069    +  enhancer       CMV enhancer (fragment): human cytomegalovirus immediate early enhancer; contains an 18-bp deletion relative to the standard CMV enhancer
   1070..1273    +  promoter       CMV promoter: human cytomegalovirus (CMV) immediate early promoter
   1326..1343    +  protein_bind   attB1 (fragment): mutant version of attB; core recombination site for the Gateway® BP reaction BP Clonase™
   1349..3877    +  CDS            S (fragment) (sequence partly withheld): SPIKE_SARS2 - Experimental evidence at protein level: Swiss-Prot protein existence level 1. [Spike glycoprotein]: May down-regulate host tetherin (BST2) by lysosomal degradation, thereby counteracting its antiviral activity. From Severe acute respiratory syndrome coronavirus 2 (2019-nCoV) (SARS-CoV-2).
   4188..4212    -  protein_bind   attB2: mutant version of attB; recombination site for the Gateway® BP reaction BP Clonase™
   4352..4371    +  CDS            Strep-Tag II (fragment): peptide that binds Strep-Tactin®, an engineered form of streptavidin
   4388..4406    +  CDS            7xHis (fragment): 6xHis affinity tag
   4481..4546    +  CDS            3xFLAG: three tandem FLAG® epitope tags, followed by an enterokinase cleavage site
   4594..4711    +  misc_feature   cPPT/CTS: central polypurine tract and central termination sequence of HIV-1
   4760..5270    +  promoter       hPGK promoter: human phosphoglycerate kinase 1 promoter
   5292..5891    +  CDS            PuroR: puromycin N-acetyltransferase; pac from Streptomyces alboniger; confers resistance to puromycin
   5934..6017    +  CDS            nef (fragment): NEF_HV1Z2 - Experimental evidence at protein level: Swiss-Prot protein existence level 1. Extracellular Nef protein targets CD4(+) T-lymphocytes for apoptosis by interacting with CXCR4 surface receptors. From Human immunodeficiency virus type 1 group M subtype D (isolate Z2/CDC-Z34) (HIV-1).
   6019..6252    +  LTR            3' LTR (ΔU3): self-inactivating 3' long terminal repeat (LTR) from HIV-1
   6324..6445    +  polyA_signal   SV40 poly(A) signal: SV40 polyadenylation signal
   6485..6620    +  rep_origin     SV40 ori: SV40 origin of replication
   6641..6659    -  promoter       T7 promoter: promoter for bacteriophage T7 RNA polymerase
   6667..6822    +  CDS            lacZα (fragment): LacZα fragment of β-galactosidase; lacZ fragment
   6827..7255    +  rep_origin     f1 ori (sequence partly withheld): f1 bacteriophage origin of replication; arrow indicates direction of (+) strand synthesis
   7308..7412    +  promoter       AmpR promoter: bla
   7413..8273    +  CDS            AmpR: β-lactamase; bla; confers resistance to ampicillin, carbenicillin, and related antibiotics
   8444..9032    +  rep_origin     ori: high-copy-number ColE1/pMB1/pBR322/pUC origin of replication
   9215..9307    +  CDS            lacI (fragment): lac repressor; lacI; The lac repressor binds to the lac operator to inhibit transcription in E. coli. This inhibition can be relieved by adding lactose or isopropyl-β-D-thiogalactopyranoside (IPTG).
   9320..9341    +  protein_bind   CAP binding site: CAP binding activates transcription in the presence of cAMP. E. coli catabolite activator protein
   9356..9386    +  promoter       lac promoter: promoter for the E. coli lac operon
   9394..9410    +  protein_bind   lac operator: The lac repressor binds to the lac operator to inhibit transcription in E. coli. This inhibition can be relieved by adding lactose or isopropyl-β-D-thiogalactopyranoside (IPTG). lac repressor encoded by lacI
   9455..9473    +  promoter       T3 promoter: promoter for bacteriophage T3 RNA polymerase
   9501..9727    +  promoter       RSV promoter: Rous sarcoma virus enhancer/promoter
   9728..9908    +  LTR            5' LTR (truncated): truncated 5' long terminal repeat (LTR) from HIV-1
   9955..10080   +  misc_feature   HIV-1 Ψ: packaging signal of human immunodeficiency virus type 1
  10064..10427   +  CDS            HIV-1 gag (fragment): gag protein from human immunodeficiency virus 1; gag
