[The description below was written by a language model from this plasmid's Addgene catalogue record and pLannotate feature annotations shown in this document.]
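Description:
pLD-puro-Cc-SARS-CoV-2_Spike_Delta-VA is a lentiviral mammalian expression plasmid built on the pLD-puro-CcVA Gateway backbone, made to express the Delta-variant spike glycoprotein of SARS-CoV-2 with a C-terminal affinity tag. In bacteria it is maintained through a high-copy ColE1/pUC-type origin and ampicillin resistance; an f1 origin and remnants of a lac/T7/T3 cloning region are also annotated. The viral framework is a third-generation, self-inactivating HIV-1 design. An RSV promoter fused to a truncated 5' LTR drives genomic RNA production, followed by the Ψ packaging signal with a gag fragment, the RRE for Rev-dependent nuclear export, a cPPT/CTS element, and a ΔU3 3' LTR that inactivates LTR-driven transcription after integration. An SV40 poly(A) signal and SV40 origin lie downstream.

The spike open reading frame sits between attB1 and attB2 sites left by Gateway recombination and is transcribed from the CMV enhancer/promoter. The record lists the Delta-defining changes T19R, deletion of residues 156 and 157, R158G, L452R, T478K, D614G, P681R and D950N. The backbone-encoded VA tag follows attB2, and the annotation detects Strep-Tag II, polyhistidine and 3xFLAG segments in this region, consistent with a multi-part tag suited to sequential affinity purification. A separate hPGK promoter drives puromycin N-acetyltransferase for selecting transduced cells.

The associated publication concerns human protein interaction networks of ancestral and variant SARS-CoV-2, so the construct evidently serves as tagged bait for affinity purification. The sequenced record spans 10,572 nt, shorter than the catalogued 11,550 bp, and spike is annotated only as a fragment shorter than the stated 3,813 bp insert. The record does not explain this discrepancy.
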