Addgene plasmid #191219: pLD-puro-Cc-SARS-CoV-2_Spike_Delta-VA
Purpose: Lentiviral expression of SARS-CoV-2 Spike_Delta in mammalian cells
Depositing lab: Mohan Babu. Depositing organization: University of Regina. Publication: Human protein interaction networks of ancestral and variant SARS-CoV-2 in organ-specific cells and bodily fluids. Broderick K, Moutaoufik MT, Saccon T, Malty R, Amin S, Phanse S, Joseph TP, Zilocchi M, Hosseinnia A, Istace Z, Hajikarimlou M, Abrar S, Fisher J, Brassard R, Perera R, Kumar A, Aoki H, Rahmatbakhsh M, Jessulat M, Kobasa D, Dehne F, Prasad B, Gagarinova A, Joanne Lemieux M, Cochrane A, Houry WA, Aly KA, Golshani A, Babu M. Nat Commun. 2025 Jul 1;16(1):5784. doi: 10.1038/s41467-025-60949-1. PubMed 40593736.
Backbone
  Vector backbone: pLD-puro-CcVA (Addgene plasmid #24588)
  Backbone size w/o insert (bp): 7737
  Total vector size (bp): 11550
  Vector type: Mammalian Expression, Lentiviral
  Selectable markers: Puromycin
Growth in bacteria
  Bacterial resistance: Ampicillin, 100 μg/mL
  Growth temperature: 30°C
  Growth strain: NEB Stable
  Copy number: High Copy
Gene/Insert
  Gene/Insert name: SPIKE_SARS2_Delta (alt name: S_Delta)
  Species: SARS CoV-2
  Insert size (bp): 3813
  Mutation: T19R 156del 157del R158G L452R T478K D614G P681R D950N
  Entrez Gene: S (a.k.a. GU280_gp02, spike glycoprotein)
  Promoter: CMV
  Tag / fusion protein: VA tag (C terminal on backbone)
  Cloning method: Gateway Cloning
  Sequencing primers: 5′ CMV-F; 3′ hPGK_R [5'-ccttggaaaaggcgcaacc-3']
Terms and licenses: Academic/Nonprofit Terms; Industry Terms: Not Available to Industry
How to cite: pLD-puro-Cc-SARS-CoV-2_Spike_Delta-VA was a gift from Mohan Babu (Addgene plasmid # 191219 ; http://n2t.net/addgene:191219 ; RRID:Addgene_191219)
